>Addgene plasmid #223925 | HCT80_rAAV-eHGT_1307m-minBglobin-SYFP2-WPRE3-BGHpA | addgene full sequence | sequence record 445736 | Addgene NGS Result
CCTGCAGGCAGCTGCGCGCTCGCTCGCTCACTGAGGCCGCCCGGGCGTCGGGCGACCTTTGGTCGCCCGG
CCTCAGTGAGCGAGCGAGCGCGCAGAGAGGGAGTGGCCAACTCCATCACTAGGGGTTCCTGCGGCCGCAC
GCGTATCACTGACTAGTTACATGTCTTTAATAACAGTAAACCCACTGCTCAGTTAATCCAATATACTCTG
GATGCTCAAGAGATGAGAATGGTTCACTGTAACTGGTTAAAATAACTTAGAATGTCCTGTAAAAAGTAGA
GTTTAATCTCTTAGCCATTCTTCCTGCAATTCCAGACACTACCAGCAGGGGTCAGTCGGAGATTCTTTAG
AACATCATCTGTAAGTTTAAGTACTAATTAACTCTACATGTTATCTGTACTTAAAACACCTTATCAGAAT
AATAAGATAAAAAAGTAACAGTTACACAATATTCAAGCTCCATTCGCTACAATCAACATGAGATTCTTTC
AATACGACCCTTTAAATAAGTTTAGCAAGCAAATGCTAGCTGAATGTCTATTCATGCCTTATACTTCTGT
AGGAGCTACAGAGCAAAGATTCCCTTCAAGGATGTCAATAAATACTTCCTTTAGATCTAGTCGTCCCTTC
GACTAGAGGAGACTTTAAGAAGCTCTCATCGCTAACTGGTTTCTGGATCCCCTGTGCCCAACCATCAGAA
AGCCTTTAGTTCTTTCCTTCTAAATATTAGGACAGAGATGGATTCTTTAAAATCTCTACTTTTCCCCCCT
CTCTCTGTAATCTTGTCCAAATCTTGCAATAGAAAAGATTCACAGAGAAAGGATTTTAAAAATCGGGAAA
GCACCGAGGAGGGTGGCAAGAGTGGTTTAGGAGGCTCTGAGGAACGATGTGTTGTGCATAGGCTACCCTT
TAGCTGATCCACTAGATCTGCCTGACTTTGCAGTCATGGGTAAATAGGCTTCACCTATTGCCAGTCCCTT
CTCTGTGAACAAAGAGTACCTTCCCTGAGGGCAGCATGTATTCTGGCTCCAAAGCCACACTCTGAGACAT
GTTTCTCTCTGTCTTCAAAACACATCCCCACTAATTTTTTTTTCTTTTAGAAAATGGCACATTTTTGCAC
AGACTCTAACTTTACTAGAGGTCAGGATAAAAGCCTTCCTATTTTTGGGAATCTCTCATGATTGACCCAA
AGGACCAATCTCAATTCTTTCTATGCCCTCACACCTTTATTTTAACCCAAAGAGGTTCTAAACTGTCTGT
TTATCAACAGATTGAGTTCATTGCTCAGTGGGAATGTGGTAGTTAACCATTTAATGGCAAATGAGGTTGT
GGTTTAATGCTATCATTTTTCCCGTAGAATCATGCAATTTTGAATATTTTTGAGCCAAGTGGATGAGTGA
TTTTCTGTATTTTACTTACATCTTTCCTTATTGTTCTGCCTTTTATTTGGAAACAGTGATTGCTTTCTGC
CATTTGCTTAATGAGTTTGACGTCATCCCGTTGGGCATCAGATTAGAGTCATAAAAGGAACAAAAAGTCA
CATTGCTCTATTTCTAGTGCTATAAACAAAATTGCATGAAAACGAAGGCCAAAAAAATAAGTATTTGAAA
ATGCAAATGCTTTTCAGAATGAAAACCAAATTCCAGAGATGCTGCTCTGTTCTTTCCAATTTGTGTCATT
AAATTTTGATTCTGTAGGAAAAGAGTAGACTGAAGTAGACAACAACAGACAACTGCTTTATAGCCCGTTA
GTGTCAACGTTCCCTGCCTGCATGCACGTCCTCCCAAATATGGGAATTAATTATCACAGACTGTGGGCCA
AGCAGATGGGCAACTCTGATAAAGGAATAAAACTTTGGGGTGAACAAATAGATGTGACAAACCACTTTAC
TGTAAGACATCCCCTGCAAATAATGCCGTTCAATAGACTCCTCATAGGATGGTTCTGTGGCTATTGGACG
AATAAACAGAGACTGAGCCATCCCATGATCAAGGCTCTGGCATACCACACCATAGTGATGTGCCTGCCAT
TATGTTGCAATTCTTCTACGCCCTAAACTTCTAGCATTACAGCTGGCCTCTCGGGTCTGTGCTTCCCACC
TCTCTGAATTCTGCATCTGTGGATTCAATCAACTGCTAACGAAAAATGTTGGGGAGGGGAAAAAAATCTA
TCTATACTGAAAAAGTGCATCGTTCCTGTTACTATTGCCTGTATATTACTTCCATGGCGAGCTCGGGCTG
GGCATAAAAGTCAGGGCAGAGCCATCTATTGCTTACATTTGCTTCTGGGATCCAGATCTTTCGAAGCTAG
CGCTACCGGTCGCCACCATGGTGAGCAAGGGCGAGGAGCTGTTCACCGGGGTGGTGCCCATCCTGGTCGA
GCTGGACGGCGACGTAAACGGCCACAAGTTCAGCGTGTCCGGCGAGGGCGAGGGCGATGCCACCTACGGC
AAGCTGACCCTGAAGCTGATCTGCACCACCGGCAAGCTGCCCGTGCCCTGGCCCACCCTCGTGACCACCC
TGGGCTACGGCGTGCAGTGCTTCGCCCGCTACCCCGACCACATGAAGCAGCACGACTTCTTCAAGTCCGC
CATGCCCGAAGGCTACGTCCAGGAGCGCACCATCTTCTTCAAGGACGACGGCAACTACAAGACCCGCGCC
GAGGTGAAGTTCGAGGGCGACACCCTGGTGAACCGCATCGAGCTGAAGGGCATCGACTTCAAGGAGGACG
GCAACATCCTGGGGCACAAGCTGGAGTACAACTACAACAGCCACAACGTCTATATCACCGCCGACAAGCA
GAAGAACGGCATCAAGGCCAACTTCAAGATCCGCCACAACATCGAGGACGGCGGCGTGCAGCTCGCCGAC
CACTACCAGCAGAACACCCCCATCGGCGACGGCCCCGTGCTGCTGCCCGACAACCACTACCTGAGCTACC
AGTCCAAGCTGAGCAAAGACCCCAACGAGAAGCGCGATCACATGGTCCTGCTGGAGTTCGTGACCGCCGC
CGGGATCACTCTCGGCATGGACGAGCTGTACAAGTAAGTCGACGGCGCGCCGCGGCCGCGAATTCGATAT
CATAATCAACCTCTGGATTACAAAATTTGTGAAAGATTGACTGGTATTCTTAACTATGTTGCTCCTTTTA
CGCTATGTGGATACGCTGCTTTAATGCCTTTGTATCATGCTATTGCTTCCCGTATGGCTTTCATTTTCTC
CTCCTTGTATAAATCCTGGTTAGTTCTTGCCACGGCGGAACTCATCGCCGCCTGCCTTGCCCGCTGCTGG
ACAGGGGCTCGGCTGTTGGGCACTGACAATTCCGTGGCTCGAGAGATCTTCGACTGTGCCTTCTAGTTGC
CAGCCATCTGTTGTTTGCCCCTCCCCCGTGCCTTCCTTGACCCTGGAAGGTGCCACTCCCACTGTCCTTT
CCTAATAAAATGAGGAAATTGCATCGCATTGTCTGAGTAGGTGTCATTCTATTCTGGGGGGTGGGGTGGG
GCAGGACAGCAAGGGGGAGGATTGGGAAGACAATAGCAGGCATGAGATCTCACGTGCGGACCGAGCGGCC
GCAGGAACCCCTAGTGATGGAGTTGGCCACTCCCTCTCTGCGCGCTCGCTCGCTCACTGAGGCCGGGCGA
CCAAAGGTCGCCCGACGCCCGGGCTTTGCCCGGGCGGCCTCAGTGAGCGAGCGAGCGCGCAGCTGCCTGC
AGGGGCGCCTGATGCGGTATTTTCTCCTTACGCATCTGTGCGGTATTTCACACCGCATA
[95 nt withheld, positions 3770-3864]
T
[46 nt withheld, positions 3866-3911]
C
[141 nt withheld, positions 3913-4053]
CCTTTGACGTTGGAGTCCACGTTCTTT
[37 nt withheld, positions 4081-4117]
ACTCTATCTCGGGCTATTCTTTTGATTTATAAGGGATTTTGCCGATTTCGGTCTATTGGTTAAAAAATGA
GCTGATTTAACAAAAATTTAACGCGAATTTTAACAAAATATTAACGTTTACAATTTTATGGTGCACTCTC
AGTACAATCTGCTCTGATGCCGCATAGTTAAGCCAGCCCCGACACCCGCCAACACCCGCTGACGCGCCCT
GACGGGCTTGTCTGCTCCCGGCATCCGCTTACAGACAAGCTGTGACCGTCTCCGGGAGCTGCATGTGTCA
GAGGTTTTCACCGTCATCACCGAAACGCGCGAGACGAAAGGGCCTCGTGATACGCCTATTTTTATAGGTT
AATGTCATGATAATAATGGTTTCTTAGACGTCAGGTGGCACTTTTCGGGGAAATGTGCGCGGAACCCCTA
TTTGTTTATTTTTCTAAATACATTCAAATATGTATCCGCTCATGAGACAATAACCCTGATAAATGCTTCA
ATAATATTGAAAAAGGAAGAGTATGAGTATTCAACATTTCCGTGTCGCCCTTATTCCCTTTTTTGCGGCA
TTTTGCCTTCCTGTTTTTGCTCACCCAGAAACGCTGGTGAAAGTAAAAGATGCTGAAGATCAGTTGGGTG
CACGAGTGGGTTACATCGAACTGGATCTCAACAGCGGTAAGATCCTTGAGAGTTTTCGCCCCGAAGAACG
TTTTCCAATGATGAGCACTTTTAAAGTTCTGCTATGTGGCGCGGTATTATCCCGTATTGACGCCGGGCAA
GAGCAACTCGGTCGCCGCATACACTATTCTCAGAATGACTTGGTTGAGTACTCACCAGTCACAGAAAAGC
ATCTTACGGATGGCATGACAGTAAGAGAATTATGCAGTGCTGCCATAACCATGAGTGATAACACTGCGGC
CAACTTACTTCTGACAACGATCGGAGGACCGAAGGAGCTAACCGCTTTTTTGCACAACATGGGGGATCAT
GTAACTCGCCTTGATCGTTGGGAACCGGAGCTGAATGAAGCCATACCAAACGACGAGCGTGACACCACGA
TGCCTGTAGCAATGGCAACAACGTTGCGCAAACTATTAACTGGCGAACTACTTACTCTAGCTTCCCGGCA
ACAATTAATAGACTGGATGGAGGCGGATAAAGTTGCAGGACCACTTCTGCGCTCGGCCCTTCCGGCTGGC
TGGTTTATTGCTGATAAATCTGGAGCCGGTGAGCGTGGGTCTCGCGGTATCATTGCAGCACTGGGGCCAG
ATGGTAAGCCCTCCCGTATCGTAGTTATCTACACGACGGGGAGTCAGGCAACTATGGATGAACGAAATAG
ACAGATCGCTGAGATAGGTGCCTCACTGATTAAGCATTGGTAACTGTCAGACCAAGTTTACTCATATATA
CTTTAGATTGATTTAAAACTTCATTTTTAATTTAAAAGGATCTAGGTGAAGATCCTTTTTGATAATCTCA
TGACCAAAATCCCTTAACGTGAGTTTTCGTTCCACTGAGCGTCAGACCCCGTAGAAAAGATCAAAGGATC
TTCTTGAGATCCTTTTTTTCTGCGCGTAATCTGCTGCTTGCAAACAAAAAAACCACCGCTACCAGCGGTG
GTTTGTTTGCCGGATCAAGAGCTACCAACTCTTTTTCCGAAGGTAACTGGCTTCAGCAGAGCGCAGATAC
CAAATACTGTTCTTCTAGTGTAGCCGTAGTTAGGCCACCACTTCAAGAACTCTGTAGCACCGCCTACATA
CCTCGCTCTGCTAATCCTGTTACCAGTGGCTGCTGCCAGTGGCGATAAGTCGTGTCTTACCGGGTTGGAC
TCAAGACGATAGTTACCGGATAAGGCGCAGCGGTCGGGCTGAACGGGGGGTTCGTGCACACAGCCCAGCT
TGGAGCGAACGACCTACACCGAACTGAGATACCTACAGCGTGAGCTATGAGAAAGCGCCACGCTTCCCGA
AGGGAGAAAGGCGGACAGGTATCCGGTAAGCGGCAGGGTCGGAACAGGAGAGCGCACGAGGGAGCTTCCA
GGGGGAAACGCCTGGTATCTTTATAGTCCTGTCGGGTTTCGCCACCTCTGACTTGAGCGTCGATTTTTGT
GATGCTCGTCAGGGGGGCGGAGCCTATGGAAAAACGCCAGCAACGCGGCCTTTTTACGGTTCCTGGCCTT
TTGCTGGCCTTTTGCTCACATGT
Features (pLannotate 1.2.2; 14 found; start..end, strand, type, name):
     12..39      +  repeat_region  AAV2 ITR (fragment): inverted terminal repeat of adeno-associated virus serotype 2 inverted
     68..95      +  repeat_region  AAV2 ITR (fragment): inverted terminal repeat of adeno-associated virus serotype 2 inverted
   2328..3044    +  CDS            SYFP2: SYFP2 is a basic (constitutively fluorescent) yellow fluorescent protein published in 2006, derived from Aequorea victoria. It is reported to be a very rapidly-maturing monomer with moderate acid sensitivity.
   3084..3241    +  misc_feature   WPRE (fragment): woodchuck hepatitis virus posttranscriptional regulatory element
   3247..3327    +  misc_feature   WPRE (fragment): woodchuck hepatitis virus posttranscriptional regulatory element
   3344..3455    +  polyA_signal   bGH poly(A) signal: bovine growth hormone polyadenylation signal
   3573..3713    +  repeat_region  AAV2 ITR: inverted terminal repeat of adeno-associated virus serotype 2 inverted
   3718..3769    -  misc_feature   bom (fragment): basis of mobility region from pBR322
   3788..4243    +  rep_origin     f1 ori (sequence partly withheld): f1 bacteriophage origin of replication; arrow indicates direction of (+) strand synthesis
   4244..4293    -  misc_feature   bom (fragment): basis of mobility region from pBR322
   4395..4430    -  CDS            rop (fragment): Rop protein, which maintains plasmids at low copy number; rop
   4525..4629    +  promoter       AmpR promoter: bla
   4630..5490    +  CDS            AmpR: β-lactamase; bla; confers resistance to ampicillin, carbenicillin, and related antibiotics
   5661..6249    +  rep_origin     ori: high-copy-number ColE1/pMB1/pBR322/pUC origin of replication
