[The description below was written by a language model from this plasmid's Addgene catalogue record and pLannotate feature annotations shown in this document.]
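Description:
HCT80_rAAV-eHGT_1307m-minBglobin-SYFP2-WPRE3-BGHpA is a recombinant AAV transfer (genome) plasmid built on the rAAV-minBglobin-SYFP2-WPRE3-BGHpA backbone and used to produce a virus that directly expresses a yellow fluorescent reporter. In bacteria it is maintained as a high-copy plasmid through a ColE1/pUC-type origin and selected with ampicillin via the bla gene and its promoter. An f1 phage origin and small remnants of pBR322 bom and rop sequences are also annotated in the backbone. The sequenced record is 6,310 nt.

The payload lies between AAV2 inverted terminal repeats, which provide the signals for replication and packaging of the cassette into AAV capsids. The 3′ ITR is annotated in full, while the 5′ ITR is detected only as short fragments, something often seen with the hairpin-forming ITRs in sequencing-derived annotation. As the name indicates, an enhancer element designated eHGT_1307m sits upstream of a minimal beta-globin promoter. Neither element is annotated in the feature table, but a roughly 2.2 kb unannotated stretch precedes the reporter, and MluI and SacI are recorded as the cloning sites. In this design, the minimal promoter has little activity alone, so expression depends on the cell-type selectivity of the enhancer. It drives SYFP2, a rapidly maturing monomeric yellow fluorescent protein derived from Aequorea victoria, followed by WPRE3, a shortened woodchuck posttranscriptional regulatory element that boosts transcript expression while saving packaging space, and the bovine growth hormone polyadenylation signal.

The associated publication concerns enhancer AAVs for targeting spinal motor neurons and descending motor pathways in rodents and macaque, which suggests use for labelling enhancer-defined cell populations. The record does not state which cell type this particular enhancer marks.
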