Addgene plasmid #223925: HCT80_rAAV-eHGT_1307m-minBglobin-SYFP2-WPRE3-BGHpA
Purpose: Direct-expressing SYFP2 AAV virus
Depositing lab: Tanya Daigle & Allen Institute for Brain Science. Depositing organization: Allen Institute. Publication: Enhancer AAVs for targeting spinal motor neurons and descending motor pathways in rodents and macaque. Kussick E, Johansen N, Taskin N, Chowdhury A, Quinlan MA, Fraser A, Clark AG, Wynalda B, Martinez R, Groce EL, Reding M, Liang E, Shulga L, Huang C, Casper T, Clark M, Ho W, Gao Y, van Velthoven CTJ, Sobieski C, Ferrer R, Berg MR, Curtis BC, English C, Day JC, Fortuna MG, Donadio N, Newman D, Yao S, Chakka AB, Goldy J, Torkelson A, Guzman JB, Chakrabarty R, Nguy B, Guilford N, Pham TH, Wright V, Ronellenfitch K, Naidoo R, Kenney J, Williford A, Ramakrishnan C, Drinnenberg A, Gudsnuk K, Thyagarajan B, Smith KA, Dee N, Deisseroth K, Zeng H, Yao Z, Tasic B, Levi BP, Hodge R, Bakken TE, Lein ES, Ting JT, Daigle TL. Cell Rep. 2025 Jun 24;44(6):115730. doi: 10.1016/j.celrep.2025.115730. Epub 2025 May 21. PubMed 40403722.
Backbone
  Vector backbone: rAAV-minBglobin-SYFP2-WPRE3-BGHpA
  Backbone manufacturer: Allen Institute for Brain Science
  Backbone size w/o insert (bp): 4244
  Vector type: AAV
Growth in bacteria
  Bacterial resistance: Ampicillin, 100 μg/mL
  Growth temperature: 37°C
  Growth strain: NEB Stable
  Copy number: High Copy
Gene/Insert
  Gene/Insert name: SYFP2
  Species: Synthetic
  Insert size (bp): 720
  Mutation: N/A
  Promoter: minBglobin
  Cloning method: Restriction Enzyme; 5′ cloning site MluI (unknown if destroyed); 3′ cloning site SacI (unknown if destroyed)
  Sequencing primers: 5′ ATCACTGACTAGTTACATGTCT; 3′ GCCATGGAAGTAATATACAGGC
Terms and licenses: Academic/Nonprofit Terms; Industry Terms: Not Available to Industry
How to cite: HCT80_rAAV-eHGT_1307m-minBglobin-SYFP2-WPRE3-BGHpA was a gift from Tanya Daigle & Allen Institute for Brain Science (Addgene plasmid # 223925 ; http://n2t.net/addgene:223925 ; RRID:Addgene_223925)
